>Addgene plasmid #166146 | pDEST17-His10-ccdB-SNAP | addgene full sequence | sequence record 328879 | Addgene NGS Result
GCACCTGTGGCGCCGGTGATGCCGGCCACGATGCGTCCGGCGTAGAGGATCGAGATCTCGATCCCGCGAA
ATTAATACGACTCACTATAGGGAGACCACAACGGTTTCCCTCTAGAAATAATTTTGTTTAACTTTAAGAA
GGAGATATACATATGTCGTACTACCATCACCATCACCATCACCATCATCATCACAGCAGCGGCCATATCG
AAGGTCGTCATATGGCTAGCCTCGAATCAACAAGTTTGTACAAAAAAGCTGAACGAGAAACGTAAAATGA
TATAAATATCAATATATTAAATTAGATTTTGCATAAAAAACAGACTACATAATACTGTAAAACACAACAT
ATCCAGTCACTATGGCGGCCGCATTAGGCACCCCAGGCTTTACACTTTATGCTTCCGGCTCGTATAATGT
GTGGATTTTGAGTTAGGATCCGTCGAGATTTTCAGGAGCTAAGGAAGCTAAAATGGAGAAAAAAATCACT
GGATATACCACCGTTGATATATCCCAATGGCATCGTAAAGAACATTTTGAGGCATTTCAGTCAGTTGCTC
AATGTACCTATAACCAGACCGTTCAGCTGGATATTACGGCCTTTTTAAAGACCGTAAAGAAAAATAAGCA
CAAGTTTTATCCGGCCTTTATTCACATTCTTGCCCGCCTGATGAATGCTCATCCGGAATTCCGTATGGCA
ATGAAAGACGGTGAGCTGGTGATATGGGATAGTGTTCACCCTTGTTACACCGTTTTCCATGAGCAAACTG
AAACGTTTTCATCGCTCTGGAGTGAATACCACGACGATTTCCGGCAGTTTCTACACATATATTCGCAAGA
TGTGGCGTGTTACGGTGAAAACCTGGCCTATTTCCCTAAAGGGTTTATTGAGAATATGTTTTTCGTCTCA
GCCAATCCCTGGGTGAGTTTCACCAGTTTTGATTTAAACGTGGCCAATATGGACAACTTCTTCGCCCCCG
TTTTCACCATGGGCAAATATTATACGCAAGGCGACAAGGTGCTGATGCCGCTGGCGATTCAGGTTCATCA
TGCCGTTTGTGATGGCTTCCATGTCGGCAGAATGCTTAATGAATTACAACAGTACTGCGATGAGTGGCAG
GGCGGGGCGTAAAGATCTGGATCCGGCTTACTAAAAGCCAGATAACAGTATGCGTATTTGCGCGCTGATT
TTTGCGGTATAAGAATATATACTGATATGTATACCCGAAGTATGTCAAAAAGAGGTATGCTATGAAGCAG
CGTATTACAGTGACAGTTGACAGCGACAGCTATCAGTTGCTCAAGGCATATATGATGTCAATATCTCCGG
TCTGGTAAGCACAACCATGCAGAATGAAGCCCGTCGTCTGCGTGCCGAACGCTGGAAAGCGGAAAATCAG
GAAGGGATGGCTGAGGTCGCCCGGTTTATTGAAATGAACGGCTCTTTTGCTGACGAGAACAGGGGCTGGT
GAAATGCAGTTTAAGGTTTACACCTATAAAAGAGAGAGCCGTTATCGTCTGTTTGTGGATGTACAGAGTG
ATATTATTGACACGCCCGGGCGACGGATGGTGATCCCCCTGGCCAGTGCACGTCTGCTGTCAGATAAAGT
CTCCCGTGAACTTTACCCGGTGGTGCATATCGGGGATGAAAGCTGGCGCATGATGACCACCGATATGGCC
AGTGTGCCGGTCTCCGTTATCGGGGAAGAAGTGGCTGATCTCAGCCACCGCGAAAATGACATCAAAAACG
CCATTAACCTGATGTTCTGGGGAATATAAATGTCAGGCTCCCTTATACACAGCCAGTCTGCAGGTCGACC
ATAGTGACTGGATATGTTGTGTTTTACAGTATTATGTAGTCTGTTTTTTATGCAAAATCTAATTTAATAT
ATTGATATTTATATCATTTTACGTTTCTCGTTCAGCTTTCTTGTACAAAGTGGTTGACTACAAGGATGAC
GATGACAAGCTTACCGGTGAGTTCGCTATGGACAAAGATTGCGAAATGAAACGTACCACCCTGGATAGCC
CGCTGGGCAAACTGGAACTGAGCGGCTGCGAACAGGGCCTGCATGAAATTAAACTGCTGGGTAAAGGCAC
CAGCGCGGCCGATGCGGTTGAAGTTCCGGCCCCGGCCGCCGTGCTGGGTGGTCCGGAACCGCTGATGCAG
GCGACCGCGTGGCTGAACGCGTATTTTCATCAGCCGGAAGCGATTGAAGAATTTCCGGTTCCGGCGCTGC
ATCATCCGGTGTTTCAGCAGGAGAGCTTTACCCGTCAGGTGCTGTGGAAACTGCTGAAAGTGGTTAAATT
TGGCGAAGTGATTAGCTATCAGCAGCTGGCGGCCCTGGCGGGTAATCCGGCGGCCACCGCCGCCGTTAAA
ACCGCGCTGAGCGGTAACCCGGTGCCGATTCTGATTCCGTGCCATCGTGTGGTTAGCTCTAGCGGTGCGG
TTGGCGGTTATGAAGGTGGTCTGGCGGTGAAAGAGTGGCTGCTGGCCCATGAAGGTCATCGTCTGGGTAA
ACCGGGTCTGGGACCTGCAGGCTGATAAGGATTCGAGGCTGCTAACAAAGCCCGAAAGGAAGCTGAGTTG
GCTGCTGCCACCGCTGAGCAATAACTAGCATAACCCCTTGGGGCCTCTAAACGGGTCTTGAGGGGTTTTT
TGCTGAAAGGAGGAACTATATCCGGATATCCACAGGACGGGTGTGGTCGCCATGATCGCGTAGTCGATAG
TGGCTCCAAGTAGCGAAGCGAGCAGGACTGGGCGGCGGCCAAAGCGGTCGGACAGTGCTCCGAGAACGGG
TGCGCATAGAAATTGCATCAACGCATATAGCGCTAGCAGCACGCCATAGTGACTGGCGATGCTGTCGGAA
TGGACGATATCCCGCAAGAGGCCCGGCAGTACCGGCATAACCAAGCCTATGCCTACAGCATCCAGGGTGA
CGGTGCCGAGGATGACGATGAGCGCATTGTTAGATTTCATACACGGTGCCTGACTGCGTTAGCAATTTAA
CTGTGATAAACTACCGCATTAAAGCTTATCGATGATAAGCTGTCAAACATGAGAATTCTTGAAGACGAAA
GGGCCTCGTGATACGCCTATTTTTATAGGTTAATGTCATGATAATAATGGTTTCTTAGACGTCAGGTGGC
ACTTTTCGGGGAAATGTGCGCGGAACCCCTATTTGTTTATTTTTCTAAATACATTCAAATATGTATCCGC
TCATGAGACAATAACCCTGATAAATGCTTCAATAATATTGAAAAAGGAAGAGTATGAGTATTCAACATTT
CCGTGTCGCCCTTATTCCCTTTTTTGCGGCATTTTGCCTTCCTGTTTTTGCTCACCCAGAAACGCTGGTG
AAAGTAAAAGATGCTGAAGATCAGTTGGGTGCACGAGTGGGTTACATCGAACTGGATCTCAACAGCGGTA
AGATCCTTGAGAGTTTTCGCCCCGAAGAACGTTTTCCAATGATGAGCACTTTTAAAGTTCTGCTATGTGG
CGCGGTATTATCCCGTGTTGACGCCGGGCAAGAGCAACTCGGTCGCCGCATACACTATTCTCAGAATGAC
TTGGTTGAGTACTCACCAGTCACAGAAAAGCATCTTACGGATGGCATGACAGTAAGAGAATTATGCAGTG
CTGCCATAACCATGAGTGATAACACTGCGGCCAACTTACTTCTGACAACGATCGGAGGACCGAAGGAGCT
AACCGCTTTTTTGCACAACATGGGGGATCATGTAACTCGCCTTGATCGTTGGGAACCGGAGCTGAATGAA
GCCATACCAAACGACGAGCGTGACACCACGATGCCTGCAGCAATGGCAACAACGTTGCGCAAACTATTAA
CTGGCGAACTACTTACTCTAGCTTCCCGGCAACAATTAATAGACTGGATGGAGGCGGATAAAGTTGCAGG
ACCACTTCTGCGCTCGGCCCTTCCGGCTGGCTGGTTTATTGCTGATAAATCTGGAGCCGGTGAGCGTGGG
TCTCGCGGTATCATTGCAGCACTGGGGCCAGATGGTAAGCCCTCCCGTATCGTAGTTATCTACACGACGG
GGAGTCAGGCAACTATGGATGAACGAAATAGACAGATCGCTGAGATAGGTGCCTCACTGATTAAGCATTG
GTAACTGTCAGACCAAGTTTACTCATATATACTTTAGATTGATTTAAAACTTCATTTTTAATTTAAAAGG
ATCTAGGTGAAGATCCTTTTTGATAATCTCATGACCAAAATCCCTTAACGTGAGTTTTCGTTCCACTGAG
CGTCAGACCCCGTAGAAAAGATCAAAGGATCTTCTTGAGATCCTTTTTTTCTGCGCGTAATCTGCTGCTT
GCAAACAAAAAAACCACCGCTACCAGCGGTGGTTTGTTTGCCGGATCAAGAGCTACCAACTCTTTTTCCG
AAGGTAACTGGCTTCAGCAGAGCGCAGATACCAAATACTGTCCTTCTAGTGTAGCCGTAGTTAGGCCACC
ACTTCAAGAACTCTGTAGCACCGCCTACATACCTCGCTCTGCTAATCCTGTTACCAGTGGCTGCTGCCAG
TGGCGATAAGTCGTGTCTTACCGGGTTGGACTCAAGACGATAGTTACCGGATAAGGCGCAGCGGTCGGGC
TGAACGGGGGGTTCGTGCACACAGCCCAGCTTGGAGCGAACGACCTACACCGAACTGAGATACCTACAGC
GTGAGCTATGAGAAAGCGCCACGCTTCCCGAAGGGAGAAAGGCGGACAGGTATCCGGTAAGCGGCAGGGT
CGGAACAGGAGAGCGCACGAGGGAGCTTCCAGGGGGAAACGCCTGGTATCTTTATAGTCCTGTCGGGTTT
CGCCACCTCTGACTTGAGCGTCGATTTTTGTGATGCTCGTCAGGGGGGCGGAGCCTATGGAAAAACGCCA
GCAACGCGGCCTTTTTACGGTTCCTGGCCTTTTGCTGGCCTTTTGCTCACATGTTCTTTCCTGCGTTATC
CCCTGATTCTGTGGATAACCGTATTACCGCCTTTGAGTGAGCTGATACCGCTCGCCGCAGCCGAACGACC
GAGCGCAGCGAGTCAGTGAGCGAGGAAGCGGAAGAGCGCCTGATGCGGTATTTTCTCCTTACGCATCTGT
GCGGTATTTCACACCGCAATGGTGCACTCTCAGTACAATCTGCTCTGATGCCGCATAGTTAAGCCAGTAT
ACACTCCGCTATCGCTACGTGACTGGGTCATGGCTGCGCCCCGACACCCGCCAACACCCGCTGACGCGCC
CTGACGGGCTTGTCTGCTCCCGGCATCCGCTTACAGACAAGCTGTGACCGTCTCCGGGAGCTGCATGTGT
CAGAGGTTTTCACCGTCATCACCGAAACGCGCGAGGCAGCTGCGGTAAAGCTCATCAGCGTGGTCGTGAA
GCGATTCACAGATGTCTGCCTGTTCATCCGCGTCCAGCTCGTTGAGTTTCTCCAGAAGCGTTAATGTCTG
GCTTCTGATAAAGCGGGCCATGTTAAGGGCGGTTTTTTCCTGTTTGGTCACTGATGCCTCCGTGTAAGGG
GGATTTCTGTTCATGGGGGTAATGATACCGATGAAACGAGAGAGGATGCTCACGATACGGGTTACTGATG
ATGAACATGCCCGGTTACTGGAACGTTGTGAGGGTAAACAACTGGCGGTATGGATGCGGCGGGACCAGAG
AAAAATCACTCAGGGTCAATGCCAGCGCTTCGTTAATACAGATGTAGGTGTTCCACAGGGTAGCCAGCAG
CATCCTGCGATGCAGATCCGGAACATAATGGTGCAGGGCGCTGACTTCCGCGTTTCCAGACTTTACGAAA
CACGGAAACCGAAGACCATTCATGTTGTTGCTCAGGTCGCAGACGTTTTGCAGCAGCAGTCGCTTCACGT
TCGCTCGCGTATCGGTGATTCATTCTGCTAACCAGTAAGGCAACCCCGCCAGCCTAGCCGGGTCCTCAAC
GACAGGAGCACGATCATGCGCACCCGTGGCCAGGACCCAACGCTGCCCGAGATGCGCCGCGTGCGGCTGC
TGGAGATGGCGGACGCGATGGATATGTTCTGCCAAGGGTTGGTTTGCGCATTCACAGTTCTCCGCAAGAA
TTGATTGGCTCCAATTCTTGGAGTGGTGAATCCGTTAGCGAGGTGCCGCCGGCTTCCATTCAGGTCGAGG
TGGCCCGGCTCCATGCACCGCGACGCAACGCGGGGAGGCAGACAAGGTATAGGGCGGCGCCTACAATCCA
TGCCAACCCGTTCCATGTGCTCGCCGAGGCGGCATAAATCGCCGTGACGATCAGCGGTCCAATGATCGAA
GTTAGGCTGGTAAGAGCCGCGAGCGATCCTTGAAGCTGTCCCTGATGGTCGTCATCTACCTGCCTGGACA
GCATGGCCTGCAACGCGGGCATCCCGATGCCGCCGGAAGCGAGAAGAATCATAATGGGGAAGGCCATCCA
GCCTCGCGTCGCGAACGCCAGCAAGACGTAGCCCAGCGCGTCGGCCGCCATGCCGGCGATAATGGCCTGC
TTCTCGCCGAAACGTTTGGTGGCGGGACCAGTGACGAAGGCTTGAGCGAGGGCGTGCAAGATTCCGAATA
CCGCAAGCGACAGGCCGATCATCGTCGCGCTCCAGCGAAAGCGGTCCTCGCCGAAAATGACCCAGAGCGC
TGCCGGCACCTGTCCTACGAGTTGCATGATAAAGAAGACAGTCATAAGTGCGGCGACGATAGTCATGCCC
CGCGCCCACCGGAAGGAGCTGACTGGGTTGAAGGCTCTCAAGGGCATCGGTCGATCGACGCTCTCCCTTA
TGCGACTCCTGCATTAGGAAGCAGCCCAGTAGTAGGTTGAGGCCGTTGAGCACCGCCGCCGCAAGGAATG
GTGCATGCAAGGAGATGGCGCCCAACAGTCCCCCGGCCACGGGGCCTGCCACCATACCCACGCCGAAACA
AGCGCTCATGAGCCCGAAGTGGCGAGCCCGATCTTCCCCATCGGTGATGTCGGCGATATAGGCGCCAGCA
ACC
Features (pLannotate 1.2.2; 23 found; start..end, strand, type, name):
     73..91      +  promoter       T7 promoter: promoter for bacteriophage T7 RNA polymerase
    123..145     +  RBS            RBS: efficient ribosome binding site from bacteriophage T7 gene 10 (Olins and Rangwala, 1989)
    165..185     +  CDS            7xHis: 6xHis affinity tag
    240..364     +  protein_bind   attR1: mutant version of attR; recombination site for the Gateway® LR reaction LR Clonase™
    389..419     +  promoter       lac UV5 promoter: E. coli lac promoter with an "up" mutation
    443..472     +  promoter       cat promoter (fragment): promoter of the E. coli cat gene encoding chloramphenicol acetyltransferase
    473..1132    +  CDS            CmR: chloramphenicol acetyltransferase; cat; confers resistance to chloramphenicol
   1311..1469    +  CDS            ccdA (fragment): CCDA_ECO57 - Also known as H, letA. Experimental evidence at protein level: Swiss-Prot protein existence level 1. Antitoxin component of a type II toxin-antitoxin (TA) system which inhibits the post-segregational killing (PSK) of plasmid-free cells, also referred to as a plasmid addiction system. Binds to and blocks the activity of CcdB; will also remove bound CcdB protein from the CcdB-GyrA complex by forming a CcdA-CcdB complex, a process termed rejuvenation. Functions as a transcriptional corepressor for the ccdAB operon, repression also requires CcdB (By similarity). From Escherichia coli
   1474..1776    +  CDS            ccdB: CCDB_ECOLI - Also known as G, letB, letD. Experimental evidence at protein level: Swiss-Prot protein existence level 1. Toxic component of a type II toxin-antitoxin (TA) system, functioning in plasmid maintainence. Responsible for the post- segregational killing (PSK) of plasmid-free cells, also referred to as a plasmid addiction system. Half-life of over 2 hours. Cell killing by CcdB is accompanied by filamentation, defects in chromosome and plasmid segregation, defects in cell division, formation of anucleate cells, decreased DNA synthesis and plasmid loss. Interferes with the activity of DN
   1820..1944    -  protein_bind   attR2: mutant version of attR; recombination site for the Gateway® LR reaction LR Clonase™
   1949..1969    +  CDS            FLAG (fragment): FLAG® epitope tag, followed by an enterokinase cleavage site
   1988..2533    +  CDS            SNAP-tag®: human O6-alkylguanine-DNA-alkyltransferase variant that forms covalent bonds with benzylguanine derivatives optimized for bacterial expression
   2558..2607    +  CDS            SET1 (fragment): solubility-enhancement tag derived from T7 phage gene 10B
   2615..2662    +  terminator     T7 terminator: transcription terminator for bacteriophage T7 RNA polymerase
   2688..2980    -  CDS            TcR (fragment): tetracycline efflux protein; tet; confers resistance to tetracycline
   3028..3056    -  promoter       tet promoter: E. coli promoter for tetracycline efflux protein gene
   3169..3273    +  promoter       AmpR promoter: bla
   3274..4134    +  CDS            AmpR: β-lactamase; bla; confers resistance to ampicillin, carbenicillin, and related antibiotics
   4305..4893    +  rep_origin     ori: high-copy-number ColE1/pMB1/pBR322/pUC origin of replication
   5079..5218    -  misc_feature   bom: basis of mobility region from pBR322
   5320..5511    -  CDS            rop: Rop protein, which maintains plasmids at low copy number; rop
   5528..5908    +  CDS            YPB1_ECOLX: Protein predicted: Swiss-Prot protein existence level 4. From Escherichia coli.
   6150..51      -  CDS            TcR (fragment) (across the origin): tetracycline efflux protein; tet; confers resistance to tetracycline
