[The description below was written by a language model from this plasmid's Addgene catalogue record and pLannotate feature annotations shown in this document.]
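Description:
pDEST17-His10-ccdB-SNAP is an empty Gateway destination vector built on the pDEST17 backbone for bacterial expression of proteins carrying an N-terminal His10 tag and a C-terminal SNAP tag. Transcription is driven by a T7 promoter followed by the phage T7 gene 10 ribosome binding site and ends at a T7 terminator, so expression depends on an E. coli host that supplies T7 RNA polymerase. The plasmid replicates from a ColE1/pBR322-type origin and also retains the bom and rop elements. The catalogue lists it as high copy, although rop normally moderates copy number. An AmpR (β-lactamase) cassette provides selection on the backbone. Fragments of a tetracycline resistance gene and its promoter are annotated as well, and these appear to be non-functional pBR322 remnants.

The histidine tag is annotated only as a short His run, while the catalogue describes it as His10. Downstream of it lies the standard Gateway cassette, consisting of attR1 and attR2 sites that flank a chloramphenicol resistance gene and the ccdB toxin gene, along with a ccdA fragment. An LR recombination with an entry clone replaces this cassette with the gene of interest. Loss of ccdB then allows recombinants to grow in ordinary strains, whereas the unrecombined vector must be maintained in a ccdB-tolerant strain under chloramphenicol and ampicillin selection. After attR2, the annotation shows a short FLAG-like fragment and then the SNAP-tag coding sequence, an O6-alkylguanine-DNA-alkyltransferase variant that reacts covalently with benzylguanine substrates. An insert cloned in frame without a stop codon therefore yields a protein that can be purified by metal affinity and labelled with a fluorophore or attached to a surface. The associated publication concerns protein aggregation and phase separation in the aging vertebrate brain, which suggests the vector was used to produce recombinant proteins for such assays.
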