Addgene plasmid #166146: pDEST17-His10-ccdB-SNAP
Purpose: (Empty Backbone) Gateway destination vector for generation of N-terminal His10-tagged and C-terminal SNAP-tagged proteins in E. coli.
Depositing lab: Daniel Jarosz. Depositing organization: Stanford University. Publication: Identification of protein aggregates in the aging vertebrate brain with prion-like and phase-separation properties. Harel I, Chen YR, Ziv I, Singh PP, Heinzer D, Navarro Negredo P, Goshtchevsky U, Wang W, Astre G, Moses E, McKay A, Machado BE, Hebestreit K, Yin S, Sanchez Alvarado A, Jarosz DF, Brunet A. Cell Rep. 2024 Jun 25;43(6):112787. doi: 10.1016/j.celrep.2023.112787. Epub 2024 May 28. PubMed 38810650.
Backbone
  Vector backbone: pDEST17
  Vector type: Bacterial Expression
  Tag / fusion protein: His10 (N terminal on backbone); SNAP (C terminal on backbone)
Growth in bacteria
  Bacterial resistance: Chloramphenicol and Ampicillin, 25 & 100 μg/mL
  Growth temperature: 37°C
  Growth strain: ccdB Survival
  Copy number: High Copy
Gene/Insert
  Gene/Insert name: None
  Tag / fusion protein: His10 (N terminal on backbone); SNAP (C terminal on backbone)
Terms and licenses: Academic/Nonprofit Terms; Industry Terms: Not Available to Industry
Depositor comments: Please visit https://doi.org/10.1101/2022.02.26.482115 for bioRxiv preprint. Also see Chen and Harel et al. 2024 (https://doi.org/10.1016/j.devcel.2024.04.014)
How to cite: pDEST17-His10-ccdB-SNAP was a gift from Daniel Jarosz (Addgene plasmid # 166146 ; http://n2t.net/addgene:166146 ; RRID:Addgene_166146)
